Addgene plasmid #115236: pLV-U-TVA950
Purpose: Lentiviral transfer plasmid for expression of TVA950
Depositing lab: Ian Wickersham. Depositing organization: Massachusetts Institute of Technology. Publication: "Self-inactivating" rabies viruses are susceptible to loss of their intended attenuating modification. Jin L, Matsuyama M, Sullivan HA, Zhu M, Lavin TK, Hou Y, Lea NE, Pruner MT, Dam Ferdinez ML, Wickersham IR. Proc Natl Acad Sci U S A. 2023 Feb 14;120(7):e2023481120. doi: 10.1073/pnas.2023481120. Epub 2023 Feb 6. PubMed 37053554.
Backbone
  Vector backbone: pCSC-SP-PW-GFP
  Backbone manufacturer: Inder Verma Lab
  Vector type: Mammalian Expression
Growth in bacteria
  Bacterial resistance: Ampicillin, 100 μg/mL
  Growth temperature: 37°C
  Growth strain: NEB Stable
  Copy number: High Copy
Gene/Insert
  Gene/Insert name: TVA950
  Species: Synthetic
  Insert size (bp): 474
Terms and licenses: Academic/Nonprofit Terms; Industry Terms: Not Available to Industry
How to cite: pLV-U-TVA950 was a gift from Ian Wickersham (Addgene plasmid # 115236 ; http://n2t.net/addgene:115236 ; RRID:Addgene_115236)
