[The description below was written by a language model from this plasmid's Addgene catalogue record and pLannotate feature annotations shown in this document.]
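Description:
pLV-U-TVA950 is a 9.6 kb HIV-1-based lentiviral transfer plasmid built on the pCSC-SP-PW-GFP backbone and designed to express TVA950 in mammalian cells. It is propagated in E. coli at high copy from a ColE1/pUC-type origin with ampicillin selection (AmpR under its own bla promoter). The backbone also carries an f1 origin and an SV40/EM7-driven BleoR cassette with an SV40 poly(A) signal, which lies outside the LTR-flanked region and so would not be packaged into virus.

The viral genome is transcribed in packaging cells from a CMV enhancer/promoter fused to a truncated 5' LTR, a chimeric arrangement that typically makes genomic RNA production Tat-independent. Downstream are the Ψ packaging signal with a partial gag sequence, the Rev response element for nuclear export of the unspliced genome, and the cPPT/CTS element that aids nuclear import and transduction. The internal expression cassette uses the human ubiquitin C promoter (the "U" in the name) to drive a roughly 470 bp open reading frame that the annotation matches to the quail receptor for subgroup A Rous sarcoma virus, consistent with the TVA950 insert, which the catalogue lists as synthetic. A WPRE follows to enhance transcript stability and expression, then the 3' LTR region and a bGH poly(A) signal. The annotation labels the 3' LTR as fragments, and the record does not state explicitly whether it is a self-inactivating deletion.

TVA is the cellular receptor for EnvA-enveloped viruses, so stable lentiviral delivery of TVA950 renders cells susceptible to EnvA-pseudotyped vectors. Given the associated work on rabies viral vectors, the plasmid is most plausibly used to generate TVA-expressing cells for infection with EnvA-pseudotyped rabies virus, although the record states its purpose only as TVA950 expression.
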