Features (pLannotate 1.2.2; 32 found; start..end, strand, type, name):
    150..529     +  enhancer       CMV enhancer: human cytomegalovirus immediate early enhancer
    530..729     +  promoter       CMV promoter: human cytomegalovirus (CMV) immediate early promoter
    747..927     +  LTR            5' LTR (truncated): truncated 5' long terminal repeat (LTR) from HIV-1
    974..1099    +  misc_feature   HIV-1 Ψ: packaging signal of human immunodeficiency virus type 1
   1083..1446    +  CDS            HIV-1 gag (fragment): gag protein from human immunodeficiency virus 1; gag
   1592..1825    +  misc_feature   RRE: The Rev response element (RRE) of HIV-1 allows for Rev-dependent mRNA export from the nucleus to the cytoplasm.
   2202..2302    +  CDS            Rev (fragment): human immunodeficiency virus 1 (HIV-1) Rev protein; rev; enhances nuclear export of unspliced and incompletely spliced viral mRNAs
   2306..2423    +  misc_feature   cPPT/CTS: central polypurine tract and central termination sequence of HIV-1
   2436..3647    +  promoter       UbC promoter: human ubiquitin C promoter
   3665..3708    +  misc_feature   MCS (fragment): multiple cloning site
   3736..4206    +  CDS            RSVR_COTJA: Experimental evidence at protein level: Swiss-Prot protein existence level 1. Responsible for susceptibility to the retrovirus subgroup A Rous sarcoma virus. From Coturnix japonica (Japanese quail) (Coturnix coturnix japonica).
   4224..4343    +  CDS            nef (fragment): NEF_HV1Z2 - Experimental evidence at protein level: Swiss-Prot protein existence level 1. Extracellular Nef protein targets CD4(+) T-lymphocytes for apoptosis by interacting with CXCR4 surface receptors. From Human immunodeficiency virus type 1 group M subtype D (isolate Z2/CDC-Z34) (HIV-1).
   4346..4934    +  misc_feature   WPRE: woodchuck hepatitis virus posttranscriptional regulatory element
   4951..5019    +  CDS            nef (fragment): NEF_HV1Z2 - Experimental evidence at protein level: Swiss-Prot protein existence level 1. Extracellular Nef protein targets CD4(+) T-lymphocytes for apoptosis by interacting with CXCR4 surface receptors. From Human immunodeficiency virus type 1 group M subtype D (isolate Z2/CDC-Z34) (HIV-1).
   5021..5333    +  LTR            5' LTR (fragment): 5' long terminal repeat (LTR) from HIV-1
   5341..5521    +  LTR            5' LTR (truncated): truncated 5' long terminal repeat (LTR) from HIV-1
   5553..5777    +  polyA_signal   bGH poly(A) signal: bovine growth hormone polyadenylation signal
   5781..5802    +  promoter       SV40 promoter (fragment): SV40 enhancer and early promoter
   5823..6251    +  rep_origin     f1 ori (sequence partly withheld): f1 bacteriophage origin of replication; arrow indicates direction of (+) strand synthesis
   6265..6594    +  promoter       SV40 promoter: SV40 enhancer and early promoter
   6642..6689    +  promoter       EM7 promoter: synthetic bacterial promoter&nbsp
   6708..7082    +  CDS            BleoR: antibiotic-binding protein; Sh ble from Streptoalloteichus hindustanus; confers resistance to bleomycin, phleomycin, and Zeocin™
   7092..7217    +  CDS            ble (fragment): BLE_KLEPN - Experimental evidence at protein level: Swiss-Prot protein existence level 1. Binding protein with a strong affinity to the bleomycin family of antibiotics. Binds to CL990; an antimitotic-antibiotic compound. From Klebsiella pneumoniae.
   7212..7333    +  polyA_signal   SV40 poly(A) signal: SV40 polyadenylation signal
   7406..7422    -  protein_bind   lac operator: The lac repressor binds to the lac operator to inhibit transcription in E. coli. This inhibition can be relieved by adding lactose or isopropyl-β-D-thiogalactopyranoside (IPTG). lac repressor encoded by lacI
   7430..7460    -  promoter       lac promoter: promoter for the E. coli lac operon
   7475..7496    -  protein_bind   CAP binding site: CAP binding activates transcription in the presence of cAMP. E. coli catabolite activator protein
   7509..7601    -  CDS            lacI (fragment): lac repressor; lacI; The lac repressor binds to the lac operator to inhibit transcription in E. coli. This inhibition can be relieved by adding lactose or isopropyl-β-D-thiogalactopyranoside (IPTG).
   7784..8372    -  rep_origin     ori: high-copy-number ColE1/pMB1/pBR322/pUC origin of replication
   8543..9403    -  CDS            AmpR: β-lactamase; bla; confers resistance to ampicillin, carbenicillin, and related antibiotics
   9404..9508    -  promoter       AmpR promoter: bla
   9567..9619    -  misc_feature   bom (fragment): basis of mobility region from pBR322
>Addgene plasmid #115236 | pLV-U-TVA950 | addgene full sequence | sequence record 235832 | Addgene NGS Result
CCCTGCTTGTGTGTTGGAGGTCGCTGAGTAGTGCGCGAGCAAAATTTAAGCTACAACAAGGCAAGGCTTG
ACCGACAATTGCATGAAGAATCTGCTTAGGGTTAGGCGTTTTGCGCTGCTTCGCGATGTACGGGCCAGAT
ATACGCGTTGACATTGATTATTGACTAGTTATTAATAGTAATCAATTACGGGGTCATTAGTTCATAGCCC
ATATATGGAGTTCCGCGTTACATAACTTACGGTAAATGGCCCGCCTGGCTGACCGCCCAACGACCCCCGC
CCATTGACGTCAATAATGACGTATGTTCCCATAGTAACGCCAATAGGGACTTTCCATTGACGTCAATGGG
TGGAGTATTTACGGTAAACTGCCCACTTGGCAGTACATCAAGTGTATCATATGCCAAGTACGCCCCCTAT
TGACGTCAATGACGGTAAATGGCCCGCCTGGCATTATGCCCAGTACATGACCTTATGGGACTTTCCTACT
TGGCAGTACATCTACGTATTAGTCATCGCTATTACCATGGTGATGCGGTTTTGGCAGTACATCAATGGGC
GTGGATAGCGGTTTGACTCACGGGGATTTCCAAGTCTCCACCCCATTGACGTCAATGGGAGTTTGTTTTG
GCACCAAAATCAACGGGACTTTCCAAAATGTCGTAACAACTCCGCCCCATTGACGCAAATGGGCGGTAGG
CGTGTACGGTGGGAGGTCTATATAAGCAGCGCGTTTTGCCTGTACTGGGTCTCTCTGGTTAGACCAGATC
TGAGCCTGGGAGCTCTCTGGCTAACTAGGGAACCCACTGCTTAAGCCTCAATAAAGCTTGCCTTGAGTGC
TTCAAGTAGTGTGTGCCCGTCTGTTGTGTGACTCTGGTAACTAGAGATCCCTCAGACCCTTTTAGTCAGT
GTGGAAAATCTCTAGCAGTGGCGCCCGAACAGGGACTTGAAAGCGAAAGGGAAACCAGAGGAGCTCTCTC
GACGCAGGACTCGGCTTGCTGAAGCGCGCACGGCAAGAGGCGAGGGGCGGCGACTGGTGAGTACGCCAAA
AATTTTGACTAGCGGAGGCTAGAAGGAGAGAGATGGGTGCGAGAGCGTCAGTATTAAGCGGGGGAGAATT
AGATCGCGATGGGAAAAAATTCGGTTAAGGCCAGGGGGAAAGAAAAAATATAAATTAAAACATATAGTAT
GGGCAAGCAGGGAGCTAGAACGATTCGCAGTTAATCCTGGCCTGTTAGAAACATCAGAAGGCTGTAGACA
AATACTGGGACAGCTACAACCATCCCTTCAGACAGGATCAGAAGAACTTAGATCATTATATAATACAGTA
GCAACCCTCTATTGTGTGCATCAAAGGATAGAGATAAAAGACACCAAGGAAGCTTTAGACAAGATAGAGG
AAGAGCAAAACAAAAGTAAGACCACCGCACAGCAAGCGGCCGCTGATCTTCAGACCTGGAGGAGGAGATA
TGAGGGACAATTGGAGAAGTGAATTATATAAATATAAAGTAGTAAAAATTGAACCATTAGGAGTAGCACC
CACCAAGGCAAAGAGAAGAGTGGTGCAGAGAGAAAAAAGAGCAGTGGGAATAGGAGCTTTGTTCCTTGGG
TTCTTGGGAGCAGCAGGAAGCACTATGGGCGCAGCGTCAATGACGCTGACGGTACAGGCCAGACAATTAT
TGTCTGGTATAGTGCAGCAGCAGAACAATTTGCTGAGGGCTATTGAGGCGCAACAGCATCTGTTGCAACT
CACAGTCTGGGGCATCAAGCAGCTCCAGGCAAGAATCCTGGCTGTGGAAAGATACCTAAAGGATCAACAG
CTCCTGGGGATTTGGGGTTGCTCTGGAAAACTCATTTGCACCACTGCTGTGCCTTGGAATGCTAGTTGGA
GTAATAAATCTCTGGAACAGATTTGGAATCACACGACCTGGATGGAGTGGGACAGAGAAATTAACAATTA
CACAAGCTTAATACACTCCTTAATTGAAGAATCGCAAAACCAGCAAGAAAAGAATGAACAAGAATTATTG
GAATTAGATAAATGGGCAAGTTTGTGGAATTGGTTTAACATAACAAATTGGCTGTGGTATATAAAATTAT
TCATAATGATAGTAGGAGGCTTGGTAGGTTTAAGAATAGTTTTTGCTGTACTTTCTATAGTGAATAGAGT
TAGGCAGGGATATTCACCATTATCGTTTCAGACCCACCTCCCAACCCCGAGGGGACCCGACAGGCCCGAA
GGAATAGAAGAAGAAGGTGGAGAGAGAGACAGAGACAGATCCATTCGATTAGTGAACGGATCAACTTTTA
AAAGAAAAGGGGGGATTGGGGGGTACAGTGCAGGGGAAAGAATAGTAGACATAATAGCAACAGACATACA
AACTAAAGAATTACAAAAACAAATTACAAAAATTCAAAATTTTATCGATGGATCTGGCCTCCGCGCCGGG
TTTTGGCGCCTCCCGCGGGCGCCCCCCTCCTCACGGCGAGCGCTGCCACGTCAGACGAAGGGCGCAGCGA
GCGTCCTGATCCTTCCGCCCGGACGCTCAGGACAGCGGCCCGCTGCTCATAAGACTCGGCCTTAGAACCC
CAGTATCAGCAGAAGGACATTTTAGGACGGGACTTGGGTGACTCTAGGGCACTGGTTTTCTTTCCAGAGA
GCGGAACAGGCGAGGAAAAGTAGTCCCTTCTCGGCGATTCTGCGGAGGGATCTCCGTGGGGCGGTGAACG
CCGATGATTATATAAGGACGCGCCGGGTGTGGCACAGCTAGTTCCGTCGCAGCCGGGATTTGGGTCGCGG
TTCTTGTTTGTGGATCGCTGTGATCGTCACTTGGTGAGTAGCGGGCTGCTGGGCTGGCCGGGGCTTTCGT
GGCCGCCGGGCCGCTCGGTGGGACGGAAGCGTGTGGAGAGACCGCCAAGGGCTGTAGTCTGGGTCCGCGA
GCAAGGTTGCCCTGAACTGGGGGTTGGGGGGAGCGCAGCAAAATGGCGGCTGTTCCCGAGTCTTGAATGG
AAGACGCTTGTGAGGCGGGCTGTGAGGTCGTTGAAACAAGGTGGGGGGCATGGTGGGCGGCAAGAACCCA
AGGTCTTGAGGCCTTCGCTAATGCGGGAAAGCTCTTATTCGGGTGAGATGGGCTGGGGCACCATCTGGGG
ACCCTGACGTGAAGTTTGTCACTGACTGGAGAACTCGGTTTGTCGTCTGTTGCGGGGGCGGCAGTTATGG
CGGTGCCGTTGGGCAGTGCACCCGTACCTTTGGGAGCGCGCGCCCTCGTCGTGTCGTGACGTCACCCGTT
CTGTTGGCTTATAATGCAGGGTGGGGCCACCTGCCGGTAGGTGTGCGGTAGGCTTTTCTCCGTCGCAGGA
CGCAGGGTTCGGGCCTAGGGTAGGCTCTCCTGAATCGACAGGCGCCGGACCTCTGGTGAGGGGAGGGATA
AGTGAGGCGTCAGTTTCTTTGGTCGGTTTTATGTACCTATCTTCTTAAGTAGCTGAAGCTCCGGTTTTGA
ACTATGCGCTCGGGGTTGGCGAGTGTGTTTTGTGAAGTTTTTTAGGCACCTTTTGAAATGTAATCATTTG
GGTCAATATGTAATTTTCAGTGTTAGACTAGTAAATTGTCCGCTAAATTCTGGCCGTTTTTGGCTTTTTT
GTTAGACGAAGCTTGGGCTGCAGGTCGAGCTCAAGCTTCGAATTCTGCAGTCGACGGTACCGCGGGCCGC
GGGCCCAAAAGAATTCGCCGCCACCATGGCGCGGCTGCTGCCCGCGCTGCTGCTGCTGCTGCTGCCCGGT
AACGTGACCGGTAACGGGTCCGGTAACGGTTCTTTGTCCCGTTGCCCCCCCGGTCAGTTCCGCTGCTCGG
AGCCGCCCGGTGCCCACGGGGAGTGTTACCCGCAGGACTGGCTGTGCGACGGACACCCCGACTGCGACGA
CGGGCGGGACGAGTGGGGCTGCGGGACCAGCGCGATCCCCGCGGTGCCCACGGACAACGGCACAGAGGCT
CCCACTGCCCCTGCTCCTGGACGTGCTCTGCCAGCCAGGAATCACGGCCGCATGTGGATGCTGATCACTG
CAGTGCTCCTGTGCTGCCTGGTAGCTGTGGGTGGTATCGCTGCATGGGGGAAGTCCAAAGCAAAAAGCAG
GTCTGACATCTTCAGTCTTGAAAGCGCATCCAAGGAGCTGCTGGTGCCTGACAAGAGCCAGGCAGACTTG
TTCTCCTGAGGGCCCTCGAGAAAAGTTTAAACCTGGAAAAACATGGAGCAATCACAAGTAGCAATACAGC
AGCTACCAATGCTGATTGTGCCTGGCTAGAAGCACAAGAGGAGGAGGAGGTGGGTTTTCCAGTCACACCT
CAGACAATCAACCTCTGGATTACAAAATTTGTGAAAGATTGACTGGTATTCTTAACTATGTTGCTCCTTT
TACGCTATGTGGATACGCTGCTTTAATGCCTTTGTATCATGCTATTGCTTCCCGTATGGCTTTCATTTTC
TCCTCCTTGTATAAATCCTGGTTGCTGTCTCTTTATGAGGAGTTGTGGCCCGTTGTCAGGCAACGTGGCG
TGGTGTGCACTGTGTTTGCTGACGCAACCCCCACTGGTTGGGGCATTGCCACCACCTGTCAGCTCCTTTC
CGGGACTTTCGCTTTCCCCCTCCCTATTGCCACGGCGGAACTCATCGCCGCCTGCCTTGCCCGCTGCTGG
ACAGGGGCTCGGCTGTTGGGCACTGACAATTCCGTGGTGTTGTCGGGGAAGCTGACGTCCTTTCCATGGC
TGCTCGCCTGTGTTGCCACCTGGATTCTGCGCGGGACGTCCTTCTGCTACGTCCCTTCGGCCCTCAATCC
AGCGGACCTTCCTTCCCGCGGCCTGCTGCCGGCTCTGCGGCCTCTTCCGCGTCTTCGCCTTCGCCCTCAG
ACGAGTCGGATCTCCCTTTGGGCCGCCTCCCCGCCTGGAATTCGAGCTCGGTACCTTTAAGACCAATGAC
TTACAAGGCAGCTGTAGATCTTAGCCACTTTTTAAAAGAAAAGGGGGGACTGGAAGGGCTAATTCACTCC
CAACGAAGACAAGATATCCTTGATCTGTGGATCTACCACACACAAGGCTACTTCCCTGATTGGCAGAACT
ACACACCAGGGCCAGGGATCAGATATCCACTGACCTTTGGATGGTGCTACAAGCTAGTACCAGTTGAGCA
AGAGAAGGTAGAAGAAGCCAATGAAGGAGAGAACACCCGCTTGTTACACCCTGTGAGCCTGCATGGGATG
GATGACCCGGAGAGAGAAGTATTAGAGTGGAGGTTTGACAGCCGCCTAGCATTTCATCACATGGCCCGAG
AGCTGCATCCGGACTGTACTGGGTCTCTCTGGTTAGACCAGATCTGAGCCTGGGAGCTCTCTGGCTAACT
AGGGAACCCACTGCTTAAGCCTCAATAAAGCTTGCCTTGAGTGCTTCAAGTAGTGTGTGCCCGTCTGTTG
TGTGACTCTGGTAACTAGAGATCCCTCAGACCCTTTTAGTCAGTGTGGAAAATCTCTAGCAGGGCCGCTT
TAAACCCGCTGATCAGCCTCGACTGTGCCTTCTAGTTGCCAGCCATCTGTTGTTTGCCCCTCCCCCGTGC
CTTCCTTGACCCTGGAAGGTGCCACTCCCACTGTCCTTTCCTAATAAAATGAGGAAATTGCATCGCATTG
TCTGAGTAGGTGTCATTCTATTCTGGGGGGTGGGGTGGGGCAGGACAGCAAGGGGGAGGATTGGGAAGAC
AATAGCAGGCATGCTGGGGATGCGGTGGGCTCTATGGCTTCTGAGGCGGAAAGAACCAGCTGGGGCTCTA
GGGGGTATCCCC
[124 nt withheld, positions 5823-5946]
C
[91 nt withheld, positions 5948-6038]
A
[49 nt withheld, positions 6040-6088]
CCTTTGACGTTGGAGTCCACGTTCTTT
[37 nt withheld, positions 6116-6152]
ACCCTATCTCGGTCTATTCTTTTGATTTATAAGGGATTTTGCCGATTTCGGCCTATTGGTTAAAAAATGA
GCTGATTTAACAAAAATTTAACGCGAATTAATTCTGTGGAATGTGTGTCAGTTAGGGTGTGGAAAGTCCC
CAGGCTCCCCAGCAGGCAGAAGTATGCAAAGCATGCATCTCAATTAGTCAGCAACCAGGTGTGGAAAGTC
CCCAGGCTCCCCAGCAGGCAGAAGTATGCAAAGCATGCATCTCAATTAGTCAGCAACCATAGTCCCGCCC
CTAACTCCGCCCATCCCGCCCCTAACTCCGCCCAGTTCCGCCCATTCTCCGCCCCATGGCTGACTAATTT
TTTTTATTTATGCAGAGGCCGAGGCCGCCTCTGCCTCTGAGCTATTCCAGAAGTAGTGAGGAGGCTTTTT
TGGAGGCCTAGGCTTTTGCAAAAAGCTCCCGGGAGCTTGTATATCCATTTTCGGATCTGATCAGCACGTG
TTGACAATTAATCATCGGCATAGTATATCGGCATAGTATAATACGACAAGGTGAGGAACTAAACCATGGC
CAAGTTGACCAGTGCCGTTCCGGTGCTCACCGCGCGCGACGTCGCCGGAGCGGTCGAGTTCTGGACCGAC
CGGCTCGGGTTCTCCCGGGACTTCGTGGAGGACGACTTCGCCGGTGTGGTCCGGGACGACGTGACCCTGT
TCATCAGCGCGGTCCAGGACCAGGTGGTGCCGGACAACACCCTGGCCTGGGTGTGGGTGCGCGGCCTGGA
CGAGCTGTACGCCGAGTGGTCGGAGGTCGTGTCCACGAACTTCCGGGACGCCTCCGGGCCGGCCATGACC
GAGATCGGCGAGCAGCCGTGGGGGCGGGAGTTCGCCCTGCGCGACCCGGCCGGCAACTGCGTGCACTTCG
TGGCCGAGGAGCAGGACTGACACGTGCTACGAGATTTCGATTCCACCGCCGCCTTCTATGAAAGGTTGGG
CTTCGGAATCGTTTTCCGGGACGCCGGCTGGATGATCCTCCAGCGCGGGGATCTCATGCTGGAGTTCTTC
GCCCACCCCAACTTGTTTATTGCAGCTTATAATGGTTACAAATAAAGCAATAGCATCACAAATTTCACAA
ATAAAGCATTTTTTTCACTGCATTCTAGTTGTGGTTTGTCCAAACTCATCAATGTATCTTATCATGTCTG
TATACCGTCGACCTCTAGCTAGAGCTTGGCGTAATCATGGTCATAGCTGTTTCCTGTGTGAAATTGTTAT
CCGCTCACAATTCCACACAACATACGAGCCGGAAGCATAAAGTGTAAAGCCTGGGGTGCCTAATGAGTGA
GCTAACTCACATTAATTGCGTTGCGCTCACTGCCCGCTTTCCAGTCGGGAAACCTGTCGTGCCAGCTGCA
TTAATGAATCGGCCAACGCGCGGGGAGAGGCGGTTTGCGTATTGGGCGCTCTTCCGCTTCCTCGCTCACT
GACTCGCTGCGCTCGGTCGTTCGGCTGCGGCGAGCGGTATCAGCTCACTCAAAGGCGGTAATACGGTTAT
CCACAGAATCAGGGGATAACGCAGGAAAGAACATGTGAGCAAAAGGCCAGCAAAAGGCCAGGAACCGTAA
AAAGGCCGCGTTGCTGGCGTTTTTCCATAGGCTCCGCCCCCCTGACGAGCATCACAAAAATCGACGCTCA
AGTCAGAGGTGGCGAAACCCGACAGGACTATAAAGATACCAGGCGTTTCCCCCTGGAAGCTCCCTCGTGC
GCTCTCCTGTTCCGACCCTGCCGCTTACCGGATACCTGTCCGCCTTTCTCCCTTCGGGAAGCGTGGCGCT
TTCTCATAGCTCACGCTGTAGGTATCTCAGTTCGGTGTAGGTCGTTCGCTCCAAGCTGGGCTGTGTGCAC
GAACCCCCCGTTCAGCCCGACCGCTGCGCCTTATCCGGTAACTATCGTCTTGAGTCCAACCCGGTAAGAC
ACGACTTATCGCCACTGGCAGCAGCCACTGGTAACAGGATTAGCAGAGCGAGGTATGTAGGCGGTGCTAC
AGAGTTCTTGAAGTGGTGGCCTAACTACGGCTACACTAGAAGAACAGTATTTGGTATCTGCGCTCTGCTG
AAGCCAGTTACCTTCGGAAAAAGAGTTGGTAGCTCTTGATCCGGCAAACAAACCACCGCTGGTAGCGGTG
GTTTTTTTGTTTGCAAGCAGCAGATTACGCGCAGAAAAAAAGGATCTCAAGAAGATCCTTTGATCTTTTC
TACGGGGTCTGACGCTCAGTGGAACGAAAACTCACGTTAAGGGATTTTGGTCATGAGATTATCAAAAAGG
ATCTTCACCTAGATCCTTTTAAATTAAAAATGAAGTTTTAAATCAATCTAAAGTATATATGAGTAAACTT
GGTCTGACAGTTACCAATGCTTAATCAGTGAGGCACCTATCTCAGCGATCTGTCTATTTCGTTCATCCAT
AGTTGCCTGACTCCCCGTCGTGTAGATAACTACGATACGGGAGGGCTTACCATCTGGCCCCAGTGCTGCA
ATGATACCGCGAGACCCACGCTCACCGGCTCCAGATTTATCAGCAATAAACCAGCCAGCCGGAAGGGCCG
AGCGCAGAAGTGGTCCTGCAACTTTATCCGCCTCCATCCAGTCTATTAATTGTTGCCGGGAAGCTAGAGT
AAGTAGTTCGCCAGTTAATAGTTTGCGCAACGTTGTTGCCATTGCTACAGGCATCGTGGTGTCACGCTCG
TCGTTTGGTATGGCTTCATTCAGCTCCGGTTCCCAACGATCAAGGCGAGTTACATGATCCCCCATGTTGT
GCAAAAAAGCGGTTAGCTCCTTCGGTCCTCCGATCGTTGTCAGAAGTAAGTTGGCCGCAGTGTTATCACT
CATGGTTATGGCAGCACTGCATAATTCTCTTACTGTCATGCCATCCGTAAGATGCTTTTCTGTGACTGGT
GAGTACTCAACCAAGTCATTCTGAGAATAGTGTATGCGGCGACCGAGTTGCTCTTGCCCGGCGTCAATAC
GGGATAATACCGCGCCACATAGCAGAACTTTAAAAGTGCTCATCATTGGAAAACGTTCTTCGGGGCGAAA
ACTCTCAAGGATCTTACCGCTGTTGAGATCCAGTTCGATGTAACCCACTCGTGCACCCAACTGATCTTCA
GCATCTTTTACTTTCACCAGCGTTTCTGGGTGAGCAAAAACAGGAAGGCAAAATGCCGCAAAAAAGGGAA
TAAGGGCGACACGGAAATGTTGAATACTCATACTCTTCCTTTTTCAATATTATTGAAGCATTTATCAGGG
TTATTGTCTCATGAGCGGATACATATTTGAATGTATTTAGAAAAATAAACAAATAGGGGTTCCGCGCACA
TTTCCCCGAAAAGTGCCACCTGACGTCGACGGATCGGGAGATCTCCCGATCCCCTATGGTGCACTCTCAG
TACAATCTGCTCTGATGCCGCATAGTTAAGCCAGTATCTGCT
